Addgene plasmid #107724: pET30-2-PHGDH-C234S
Purpose: Expression of PHGDH C234S in bacteria
Depositing lab: David Sabatini. Depositing organization: Whitehead Institute for Biomedical Research. Publication: A PHGDH inhibitor reveals coordination of serine synthesis and one-carbon unit fate. Pacold ME, Brimacombe KR, Chan SH, Rohde JM, Lewis CA, Swier LJ, Possemato R, Chen WW, Sullivan LB, Fiske BP, Cho S, Freinkman E, Birsoy K, Abu-Remaileh M, Shaul YD, Liu CM, Zhou M, Koh MJ, Chung H, Davidson SM, Luengo A, Wang AQ, Xu X, Yasgar A, Liu L, Rai G, Westover KD, Vander Heiden MG, Shen M, Gray NS, Boxer MB, Sabatini DM. Nat Chem Biol. 2016 Jun;12(6):452-8. doi: 10.1038/nchembio.2070. Epub 2016 Apr 25. PubMed 27110680.
Backbone
  Vector backbone: pET30-2
  Vector type: Bacterial Expression
Growth in bacteria
  Bacterial resistance: Ampicillin, 100 μg/mL
  Growth temperature: 37°C
  Growth strain: DH5alpha
  Copy number: High Copy
Gene/Insert
  Gene/Insert name: PHGDH
  Species: H. sapiens (human)
  Mutation: C234S
  Entrez Gene: PHGDH (a.k.a. 3-PGDH, 3PGDH, HEL-S-113, NLS, NLS1, PDG, PGAD, PGD, PGDH, PHGDHD, SERA)
  Cloning method: Restriction Enzyme; 5′ cloning site unknown (unknown if destroyed); 3′ cloning site unknown (unknown if destroyed)
Terms and licenses: Academic/Nonprofit Terms; Industry Terms: Not Available to Industry
How to cite: pET30-2-PHGDH-C234S was a gift from David Sabatini (Addgene plasmid # 107724 ; http://n2t.net/addgene:107724 ; RRID:Addgene_107724)
