[The description below was written by a language model from this plasmid's Addgene catalogue record and pLannotate feature annotations shown in this document.]
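Description:
pET30-2-PHGDH-C234S is a bacterial expression plasmid built on the pET30-2 backbone for producing a point mutant of human phosphoglycerate dehydrogenase (PHGDH) in E. coli. PHGDH catalyses the oxidation of 3-phosphoglycerate to 3-phosphonooxypyruvate, the first step of the phosphorylated serine biosynthesis pathway. Here the coding sequence carries a cysteine-to-serine substitution at residue 234. The restriction sites used for cloning are not recorded.

The annotated sequence (about 7.3 kb) shows a typical pET arrangement. A T7 promoter immediately followed by a lac operator drives the PHGDH open reading frame, which ends at a T7 terminator. A plasmid-borne lacI gene with its own promoter supplies lac repressor. Transcription therefore depends on a host that provides T7 RNA polymerase and is relieved by IPTG. A short match to a composite TEV/6xHis tag lies just upstream of the PHGDH coding sequence, suggesting an N-terminal tag or protease-site element. Because only a fragment is annotated, its exact composition cannot be stated. A small fragment resembling a T7 gene 10-derived solubility tag lies between the insert and the terminator and may simply be vector-derived sequence.

Propagation relies on a ColE1/pMB1-type origin accompanied by rop and the pBR322 bom region. The catalogue nonetheless lists the plasmid as high copy. Selection is by ampicillin through the β-lactamase gene and its promoter. The scattered tetracycline-resistance fragments and the partial tet promoter are non-functional pBR322 remnants. The plasmid is intended for recombinant production of the C234S enzyme, and it was deposited in connection with a study of a PHGDH inhibitor. The record does not state the specific rationale for the mutation.
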