Features (pLannotate 1.2.2; 19 found; start..end, strand, type, name):
     26..73      -  terminator     T7 terminator: transcription terminator for bacteriophage T7 RNA polymerase
     81..130     -  CDS            SET1 (fragment): solubility-enhancement tag derived from T7 phage gene 10B
    141..1739    -  CDS            PHGDH: SERA_HUMAN - Also known as PGDH3. Experimental evidence at protein level: Swiss-Prot protein existence level 1. Catalyzes the reversible oxidation of 3-phospho-D-glycerate to 3-phosphonooxypyruvate, the first step of the phosphorylated L- serine biosynthesis pathway. Also catalyzes the reversible oxidation of 2-hydroxyglutarate to 2-oxoglutarate and the reversible oxidation of (S)-malate to oxaloacetate. From Homo sapiens (Human).
   1756..1774    -  CDS            capTEV™ (fragment): composite tag for in vivo biotinylation, TEV protease cleavage, and 6xHis tagging
   1821..1845    -  protein_bind   lac operator: The lac repressor binds to the lac operator to inhibit transcription in E. coli. This inhibition can be relieved by adding lactose or isopropyl-β-D-thiogalactopyranoside (IPTG). lac repressor encoded by lacI
   1846..1864    -  promoter       T7 promoter: promoter for bacteriophage T7 RNA polymerase
   1886..2165    +  CDS            TcR (fragment): tetracycline efflux protein; tet; confers resistance to tetracycline
   2173..2250    +  promoter       lacI promoter: lacI
   2251..3333    +  CDS            lacI: lac repressor; lacI; The lac repressor binds to the lac operator to inhibit transcription in E. coli. This inhibition can be relieved by adding lactose or isopropyl-β-D-thiogalactopyranoside (IPTG).
   3346..3367    +  protein_bind   CAP binding site: CAP binding activates transcription in the presence of cAMP. E. coli catabolite activator protein
   3382..4006    +  CDS            TcR (fragment): tetracycline efflux protein; tet; confers resistance to tetracycline
   4248..4628    -  CDS            YPB1_ECOLX: Protein predicted: Swiss-Prot protein existence level 4. From Escherichia coli.
   4645..4836    +  CDS            rop: Rop protein, which maintains plasmids at low copy number; rop
   4938..5077    +  misc_feature   bom: basis of mobility region from pBR322
   5263..5851    -  rep_origin     ori: high-copy-number ColE1/pMB1/pBR322/pUC origin of replication
   6022..6882    -  CDS            AmpR: β-lactamase; bla; confers resistance to ampicillin, carbenicillin, and related antibiotics
   6883..6987    -  promoter       AmpR promoter: bla
   7104..7127    +  promoter       tet promoter (fragment): E. coli promoter for tetracycline efflux protein gene
   7184..3       +  CDS            TcR (fragment) (across the origin): tetracycline efflux protein; tet; confers resistance to tetracycline
>Addgene plasmid #107724 | pET30-2-PHGDH-C234S | addgene full sequence | sequence record 208595 | Addgene NGS Result
ATCCGGATATAGTTCCTCCTTTCAGCAAAAAACCCCTCAAGACCCGTTTAGAGGCCCCAAGGGGTTATGC
TAGTTATTGCTCAGCGGTGGCAGCAGCCAACTCAGCTTCCTTTCGGGCTTTGTTAGCAGCCGGATCCTTA
GAAGTGGAACTGGAAGGCTTCAGTCACATGCTGCTTCCACGCTTCCAGGCTGGGCAGCAAGGAGGAGATG
CCCATGACGTGCCAGGTCTCCCCATCTGACACCAGTGAAGTCTGGTAGGACAGCAGCCGCACGCCTGCCT
CTGCCAGGAGGCCAATCATGGTAGGCAGCATTGCAGGGTCAGAGGTCTGAGTCCGGAATAGGAGCAGGGG
CAGGTCCCTGCGGAGAGGCACTTCTGGCCTGAAGACAGCTCCATTGAGCCCCTGCAGTACAGGTGTAGTG
CCTTGGACCAAGCCCACAGCCTGGTAAGGGGCGCCTGCCAGGGCCACGGCCAGGAGGCATTCCCCGAAGC
CTTGCTCCCCTGGTGCAGCAGGGCTGTGGGAGGTGGTGACATTGAGGCCAGCCTCTTTCACCAGCAGCTT
AGCGTTCACCAAGTTCACATCCGCCTGCTTGGAAGCCTCTTTCAGGAGGCCGACAATGACTGCGGGGCTT
AGGCAGTTCCCAGCATTCTTCAGGGATGTTCCCTGTGTTATCACCTGGATGGTCCCTTTGGGGGACCCAG
CCCAGGCTCGCATCAGTGTCCCCAGAGCTTCTGCCAGACCAATCCAAGGCTTGGTGTGTGGAGAGAAGGC
ACTGGTAAGGGCCTGGGCATTCACAACCCCCGTGAGAGATTTCCCCTTCACCATGTCCACGAACTGAACA
GCAATTTCCTCCCCACAGCGGCTCTGAGCCTCCTTGGTGCTGGCACCCAGGTGGGGACAGCTGATGACAT
TCTCATGGTCCACCAAGGCCCGGTCCCGTGGCGGCTCTTCCGTAAACACGTCCAGTGCAGCCCCGGCACA
CTGGCCAGACTGCAGGGCCCGGAGCAGGGCGCCTTCGTCCACGATCCCTCCACGGGCAGAGTTCACCACA
CGCACCCCCTTCTTGCACTGGGCAAAGGTGTTGTCATTCAGCAAGCCTGTCGTGGAGGGCAGGAGAGGAG
TGTGCACAGTGATGAAATCACAGAGAGGCCAGATCTCCTCCAGGGGCAGCTGCTGAACACCAAAGGAGGC
CGAGACCTCTGGGGAAATGATGGGGTCATACCCTATAGTCTTCATCCCAAAGGACTGCATCCGGGTAGCT
ACCTCTCTCCCAATCCTGCCCAGGCCAAGAATTCCCAGGGTCTTTCCATTCAGCTCTGTTCCCATGAACT
TCTTCCGCTCCCATTTGCCGTCCTTCATCGAAGCCGTCGCCTGGGGAATCTGCCTGGCCAGGCACATGAT
CATTCCACAAGTGAGTTCTGCGGCACTGAGGCTGTTCCCATTGGGGGTGTTCATAACCAAGATGCCCTTC
CTTGTTGCGGCCTCCAGATCCACATTGTCCACACCTGTGCCAGCCCTGCCCACCACCTGGAGTTTCTCAG
CTGCGTTGATGACATCAGCGGTCACCTTGGTGGCAGAGCGAACAATAAGGCCTTCACAGTCCTGCAGCTC
CGCTATCAGCTCCTCTTTGCTAAGGTTCTGCTTTTCCACCACCTGCAGCCCTCCATCTTGCAAGATCTTC
CGGCAGCAAGGGTCCAGGCTGTCACTGATGAGCACTTTCCGCAGATTTGCAAAAGCCATCTCGAGCGAAT
TCACGTGATGATGATGATGATGCATATGTATATCTCCTTCTTAAAGTTTAAACAAAATTATTTCTAGAGG
GGAATTGTTATCCGCTCACAATTCCCCTATAGTGAGTCGTATTAATTTCGCGGGATCGAGATCTCGATCC
TCTACGCCGGACGCATCGTGGCCGGCATCACCGGCGCCACAGGTGCGGTTGCTGGCGCCTATATCGCCGA
CATCACCGATGGGGAAGATCGGGCTCGCCACTTCGGGCTCATGAGCGCTTGTTTCGGCGTGGGTATGGTG
GCAGGCCCCGTGGCCGGGGGACTGTTGGGCGCCATCTCCTTGCATGCACCATTCCTTGCGGCGGCGGTGC
TCAACGGCCTCAACCTACTACTGGGCTGCTTCCTAATGCAGGAGTCGCATAAGGGAGAGCGTCGAGATCC
CGGACACCATCGAATGGCGCAAAACCTTTCGCGGTATGGCATGATAGCGCCCGGAAGAGAGTCAATTCAG
GGTGGTGAATGTGAAACCAGTAACGTTATACGATGTCGCAGAGTATGCCGGTGTCTCTTATCAGACCGTT
TCCCGCGTGGTGAACCAGGCCAGCCACGTTTCTGCGAAAACGCGGGAAAAAGTGGAAGCGGCGATGGCGG
AGCTGAATTACATTCCCAACCGCGTGGCACAACAACTGGCGGGCAAACAGTCGTTGCTGATTGGCGTTGC
CACCTCCAGTCTGGCCCTGCACGCGCCGTCGCAAATTGTCGCGGCGATTAAATCTCGCGCCGATCAACTG
GGTGCCAGCGTGGTGGTGTCGATGGTAGAACGAAGCGGCGTCGAAGCCTGTAAAGCGGCGGTGCACAATC
TTCTCGCGCAACGCGTCAGTGGGCTGATCATTAACTATCCGCTGGATGACCAGGATGCCATTGCTGTGGA
AGCTGCCTGCACTAATGTTCCGGCGTTATTTCTTGATGTCTCTGACCAGACACCCATCAACAGTATTATT
TTCTCCCATGAAGACGGTACGCGACTGGGCGTGGAGCATCTGGTCGCATTGGGTCACCAGCAAATCGCGC
TGTTAGCGGGCCCATTAAGTTCTGTCTCGGCGCGTCTGCGTCTGGCTGGCTGGCATAAATATCTCACTCG
CAATCAAATTCAGCCGATAGCGGAACGGGAAGGCGACTGGAGTGCCATGTCCGGTTTTCAACAAACCATG
CAAATGCTGAATGAGGGCATCGTTCCCACTGCGATGCTGGTTGCCAACGATCAGATGGCGCTGGGCGCAA
TGCGCGCCATTACCGAGTCCGGGCTGCGCGTTGGTGCGGATATCTCGGTAGTGGGATACGACGATACCGA
AGACAGCTCATGTTATATCCCGCCGTTAACCACCATCAAACAGGATTTTCGCCTGCTGGGGCAAACCAGC
GTGGACCGCTTGCTGCAACTCTCTCAGGGCCAGGCGGTGAAGGGCAATCAGCTGTTGCCCGTCTCACTGG
TGAAAAGAAAAACCACCCTGGCGCCCAATACGCAAACCGCCTCTCCCCGCGCGTTGGCCGATTCATTAAT
GCAGCTGGCACGACAGGTTTCCCGACTGGAAAGCGGGCAGTGAGCGCAACGCAATTAATGTAAGTTAGCT
CACTCATTAGGCACCGGGATCTCGACCGATGCCCTTGAGAGCCTTCAACCCAGTCAGCTCCTTCCGGTGG
GCGCGGGGCATGACTATCGTCGCCGCACTTATGACTGTCTTCTTTATCATGCAACTCGTAGGACAGGTGC
CGGCAGCGCTCTGGGTCATTTTCGGCGAGGACCGCTTTCGCTGGAGCGCGACGATGATCGGCCTGTCGCT
TGCGGTATTCGGAATCTTGCACGCCCTCGCTCAAGCCTTCGTCACTGGTCCCGCCACCAAACGTTTCGGC
GAGAAGCAGGCCATTATCGCCGGCATGGCGGCCGACGCGCTGGGCTACGTCTTGCTGGCGTTCGCGACGC
GAGGCTGGATGGCCTTCCCCATTATGATTCTTCTCGCTTCCGGCGGCATCGGGATGCCCGCGTTGCAGGC
CATGCTGTCCAGGCAGGTAGATGACGACCATCAGGGACAGCTTCAAGGATCGCTCGCGGCTCTTACCAGC
CTAACTTCGATCATTGGACCGCTGATCGTCACGGCGATTTATGCCGCCTCGGCGAGCACATGGAACGGGT
TGGCATGGATTGTAGGCGCCGCCCTATACCTTGTCTGCCTCCCCGCGTTGCGTCGCGGTGCATGGAGCCG
GGCCACCTCGACCTGAATGGAAGCCGGCGGCACCTCGCTAACGGATTCACCACTCCAAGAATTGGAGCCA
ATCAATTCTTGCGGAGAACTGTGAATGCGCAAACCAACCCTTGGCAGAACATATCCATCGCGTCCGCCAT
CTCCAGCAGCCGCACGCGGCGCATCTCGGGCAGCGTTGGGTCCTGGCCACGGGTGCGCATGATCGTGCTC
CTGTCGTTGAGGACCCGGCTAGGCTGGCGGGGTTGCCTTACTGGTTAGCAGAATGAATCACCGATACGCG
AGCGAACGTGAAGCGACTGCTGCTGCAAAACGTCTGCGACCTGAGCAACAACATGAATGGTCTTCGGTTT
CCGTGTTTCGTAAAGTCTGGAAACGCGGAAGTCAGCGCCCTGCACCATTATGTTCCGGATCTGCATCGCA
GGATGCTGCTGGCTACCCTGTGGAACACCTACATCTGTATTAACGAAGCGCTGGCATTGACCCTGAGTGA
TTTTTCTCTGGTCCCGCCGCATCCATACCGCCAGTTGTTTACCCTCACAACGTTCCAGTAACCGGGCATG
TTCATCATCAGTAACCCGTATCGTGAGCATCCTCTCTCGTTTCATCGGTATCATTACCCCCATGAACAGA
AATCCCCCTTACACGGAGGCATCAGTGACCAAACAGGAAAAAACCGCCCTTAACATGGCCCGCTTTATCA
GAAGCCAGACATTAACGCTTCTGGAGAAACTCAACGAGCTGGACGCGGATGAACAGGCAGACATCTGTGA
ATCGCTTCACGACCACGCTGATGAGCTTTACCGCAGCTGCCTCGCGCGTTTCGGTGATGACGGTGAAAAC
CTCTGACACATGCAGCTCCCGGAGACGGTCACAGCTTGTCTGTAAGCGGATGCCGGGAGCAGACAAGCCC
GTCAGGGCGCGTCAGCGGGTGTTGGCGGGTGTCGGGGCGCAGCCATGACCCAGTCACGTAGCGATAGCGG
AGTGTATACTGGCTTAACTATGCGGCATCAGAGCAGATTGTACTGAGAGTGCACCATTGCGGTGTGAAAT
ACCGCACAGATGCGTAAGGAGAAAATACCGCATCAGGCGCTCTTCCGCTTCCTCGCTCACTGACTCGCTG
CGCTCGGTCGTTCGGCTGCGGCGAGCGGTATCAGCTCACTCAAAGGCGGTAATACGGTTATCCACAGAAT
CAGGGGATAACGCAGGAAAGAACATGTGAGCAAAAGGCCAGCAAAAGGCCAGGAACCGTAAAAAGGCCGC
GTTGCTGGCGTTTTTCCATAGGCTCCGCCCCCCTGACGAGCATCACAAAAATCGACGCTCAAGTCAGAGG
TGGCGAAACCCGACAGGACTATAAAGATACCAGGCGTTTCCCCCTGGAAGCTCCCTCGTGCGCTCTCCTG
TTCCGACCCTGCCGCTTACCGGATACCTGTCCGCCTTTCTCCCTTCGGGAAGCGTGGCGCTTTCTCATAG
CTCACGCTGTAGGTATCTCAGTTCGGTGTAGGTCGTTCGCTCCAAGCTGGGCTGTGTGCACGAACCCCCC
GTTCAGCCCGACCGCTGCGCCTTATCCGGTAACTATCGTCTTGAGTCCAACCCGGTAAGACACGACTTAT
CGCCACTGGCAGCAGCCACTGGTAACAGGATTAGCAGAGCGAGGTATGTAGGCGGTGCTACAGAGTTCTT
GAAGTGGTGGCCTAACTACGGCTACACTAGAAGGACAGTATTTGGTATCTGCGCTCTGCTGAAGCCAGTT
ACCTTCGGAAAAAGAGTTGGTAGCTCTTGATCCGGCAAACAAACCACCGCTGGTAGCGGTGGTTTTTTTG
TTTGCAAGCAGCAGATTACGCGCAGAAAAAAAGGATCTCAAGAAGATCCTTTGATCTTTTCTACGGGGTC
TGACGCTCAGTGGAACGAAAACTCACGTTAAGGGATTTTGGTCATGAGATTATCAAAAAGGATCTTCACC
TAGATCCTTTTAAATTAAAAATGAAGTTTTAAATCAATCTAAAGTATATATGAGTAAACTTGGTCTGACA
GTTACCAATGCTTAATCAGTGAGGCACCTATCTCAGCGATCTGTCTATTTCGTTCATCCATAGTTGCCTG
ACTCCCCGTCGTGTAGATAACTACGATACGGGAGGGCTTACCATCTGGCCCCAGTGCTGCAATGATACCG
CGAGACCCACGCTCACCGGCTCCAGATTTATCAGCAATAAACCAGCCAGCCGGAAGGGCCGAGCGCAGAA
GTGGTCCTGCAACTTTATCCGCCTCCATCCAGTCTATTAATTGTTGCCGGGAAGCTAGAGTAAGTAGTTC
GCCAGTTAATAGTTTGCGCAACGTTGTTGCCATTGCTGCAGGCATCGTGGTGTCACGCTCGTCGTTTGGT
ATGGCTTCATTCAGCTCCGGTTCCCAACGATCAAGGCGAGTTACATGATCCCCCATGTTGTGCAAAAAAG
CGGTTAGCTCCTTCGGTCCTCCGATCGTTGTCAGAAGTAAGTTGGCCGCAGTGTTATCACTCATGGTTAT
GGCAGCACTGCATAATTCTCTTACTGTCATGCCATCCGTAAGATGCTTTTCTGTGACTGGTGAGTACTCA
ACCAAGTCATTCTGAGAATAGTGTATGCGGCGACCGAGTTGCTCTTGCCCGGCGTCAACACGGGATAATA
CCGCGCCACATAGCAGAACTTTAAAAGTGCTCATCATTGGAAAACGTTCTTCGGGGCGAAAACTCTCAAG
GATCTTACCGCTGTTGAGATCCAGTTCGATGTAACCCACTCGTGCACCCAACTGATCTTCAGCATCTTTT
ACTTTCACCAGCGTTTCTGGGTGAGCAAAAACAGGAAGGCAAAATGCCGCAAAAAAGGGAATAAGGGCGA
CACGGAAATGTTGAATACTCATACTCTTCCTTTTTCAATATTATTGAAGCATTTATCAGGGTTATTGTCT
CATGAGCGGATACATATTTGAATGTATTTAGAAAAATAAACAAATAGGGGTTCCGCGCACATTTCCCCGA
AAAGTGCCACCTGACGTCTAAGAAACCATTATTATCATGACATTAACCTATAAAAATAGGCGTATCACGA
GGCCCTTTCGTCTTCAAGAATTAATTCTCATGTTTGACAGCTTATCATCGATAAGCTAGCTTTAATGCGG
TAGTTTATCACAGTTAAATTGCTAACGCAGTCAGGCACCGTGTATGAAATCTAACAATGCGCTCATCGTC
ATCCTCGGCACCGTCACCCTGGATGCTGTAGGCATAGGCTTGGTTATGCCGGTACTGCCGGGCCTCTTGC
GGGAT
